>Addgene plasmid #55648 | pAAV-hSyn Coff/Fon hChR2(H134R)-EYFP | depositor full sequence | sequence record 86451 | pAAV-hSyn Coff/Fon hChR2(H134R)-EYFP sequence 6909 bps
CCTGCAGGCAGCTGCGCGCTCGCTCGCTCACTGAGGCCGCCCGGGCAAAGCCCGGGCGTCGGGCGACCTT
TGGTCGCCCGGCCTCAGTGAGCGAGCGAGCGCGCAGAGAGGGAGTGGCCAACTCCATCACTAGGGGTTCC
TGCGGCCGCACGCGTGTGTCTAGACTGCAGAGGGCCCTGCGTATGAGTGCAAGTGGGTTTTAGGACCAGG
ATGAGGCGGGGTGGGGGTGCCTACCTGACGACCGACCCCGACCCACTGGACAAGCACCCAACCCCCATTC
CCCAAATTGCGCATCCCCTATCAGAGAGGGGGAGGGGAAACAGGATGCGGCGAGGCGCGTGCGCACTGCC
AGCTTCAGCACCGCGGACAGTGCCTTCGCCCCCGCCTGGCGGCGCGCGCCACCGCCGCCTCAGCACTGAA
GGCGCGCTGACGTCACTCGCCGGTCCCCCGCAAACTCCCCTTCCCGGCCACCTTGGTCGCGTCCGCGCCG
CCGCCGGCCCAGCCGGACCGCACCACGCGAGGCGCGAGATAGGGGGGCACGGGCGCGACCATCTGCGCTG
CGGCGCCGGCGACTCAGCGCTGCCTCAGTCTGCGGTGGGCAGCGGAGGAGTCGTGTCGTGCCTGAGAGCG
CAGTCGAGAAGGATCCGAAGTTCCTATTCTTCAAATAGTATAGGAACTTCGCAGAGTAGTAGCTGGATTG
TAGCTGCTATTAGCAATCTAAAACCTCTTAGAAGTTCCTATTCTTCAAAAGGTATAGGAACTTCGGCGCG
CCTTACTTGTACAGCTCGTCCATGCCGAGAGTGATCCCGGCGGCGGTCACGAACTCCAGCAGGACCATGT
GATCGCGCTTCTCGTTGGGGTCTTTGCTCAGGGCGGACTGGTAGCTCAGGTAGTGGTTGTCGGGCAGCAG
CACGGGGCCGTCGCCGATGGGGGTGTTCTGCTGGTAGTGGTCGGCGAGCTGCACGCTGCCGTCCTCGATG
TTGTGGCGGATCTTGAAGTTCACCTTGATGCCGTTCTTCTGCTTGTCGGCCATGATATAGACGTTGTGGC
TGTTGTAGTTGTACTCCAGCTTGTGCCCCAGGATGTTGCCGTCCTCCTTGAAGTCGATGCCCTTCAGCTC
GATGCGGTTCACCAGGGTGTCGCCCTCGAACTTCACCTCGGCGCGGGTCTTGTAGTTGCCGTCGTCCTTG
AAGAAGATGGTGCGCTCCTGGACGTAGCCTTCGGGCATGGCGGACTTGAAGAAGTCGTGCTGCTTCATGT
GGTCGGGGTAGCGGGCGAAGCACTGCAGGCCGTAGCCGAAGGTGGTCACGAGGGTGGGCCAGGGCACGGG
CAGCTGTGGGACGACATGACTTAACCAGTTAACCATGTTCTCTGAACATGAGAAGGGCTGGCCACTCTCC
AGTCGACATAACTTCGTATAGGATACTTTATACGAAGTTATGCAGAATGGTAGCTGGATTGTAGCTGCTA
TTAGCAATATGAAACCTCTTAATAACTTCGTATAGTATACCTTATACGAAGTTATACTAGTCCTCCTGTA
CTCACCTTGCCGGTGGTGCAGATGAACTTCAGGGTCAGCTTGCCGTAGGTGGCATCGCCCTCGCCCTCGC
CGGACACGCTGAACTTGTGGCCGTTTACGTCGCCGTCCAGCTCGACCAGGATGGGCACCACCCCGGTGAA
CAGCTCCTCGCCCTTGCTCACGGCGGCCGCTGGCACGGCTCCGGCCTCGGCTTCGTCTTCGACGAGAGTC
TCGACCTCGATCTCCGTTCCGCCGATGTTCAGTTTGGTGGTTTTGCGGATATCTCCGTGAATCAATATGT
GCTCGTGGATCAGGACGCGCAGGTAGTGTCCCAACAACCCCCAACAATTTTTACTCATCAGATCAATAAT
CGTGTGACCTACGGTGGAGCCATAGACGCTCAGGACGCCAAAACCTTCGGGCCCCAAAATGAAGAGAATT
GGGAACATACCCCAGCTCACGAAAAACAGCCATGCCATGCCGGTCACGACCTGGCGGCACCGACCCTTTG
GCACAGTATGATAACCCTCGATATATGCTTTGGCGGCGTGAAAAAATGTGTTCGCGCCATAGCACAATCC
AAGACAAAAGAAGATGACTTTAACATAGCCGGTTGCCATGGCGCTGGTAGCCCCCCACACGATAGTCCCG
ATGTCTGAGACAAGGAGTCCCATGGTTCTCCTGCTGTAGTCGTTGCTCAGGCCTAAACACATGAGAAATA
GAGTCATAAGCACATGGGTCACATACAGGAGATATGTATATAACATTAATACAATTTATAAAAAAAAGGG
GGGGCACAGGTACCATAACTTCGTATAAAGTATCCTATACGAAGTTATTTGCCTTAACCCAGAAATTATC
ACTGTTATTCTTTAGAATGGTGCAAAGAATAACTTCGTATAAGGTATACTATACGAAGTTATGCTAGCAA
CCCCGACACTTACCGGTGAGGTTGCTCAGGCGGATAAGGATGACAGGACAAGTGAGCAGCCACTCTGCAT
AGCGCAGCCACTGCACCCGGTGTCCTGTGGCAAGGTAGAGCATAGAGGGATTCTTAAACTCAAAAAAGAA
CTCGAGAATCACCTTAACCATTTCAATGGCGCACACATAGATCTCCTCCCAGCCGCATGTAGATTTCCAG
GTTTGGTAGGCATAGAACATCAGCAGCAAAATGCTGAATCCTGCTGCAAGCCACTGCAGGACATTTGACG
CGGTCTGAGCGCCGTTCGTGCCGCGAGATTCAATCCATCCGGCACAGTAACATTGATCCTCAGGGACCAG
GACGGACCCGTTCACCACCACAGGATTAGTAACGAACAAAAGTTCGCGTCCGACGGCAGACAAAGCGCCG
CCATAGTCCATGGTGGCGAGCTCGAAGTTCCTATACTATTTGAAGAATAGGAACTTCTTGCCTTAACCCA
GAAATTATCACTGTTATTCTTTAGAATGGTGCAAAGAGAAGTTCCTATACCTTTTGAAGAATAGGAACTT
CGAATTCGATATCAAGCTTATCGATAATCAACCTCTGGATTACAAAATTTGTGAAAGATTGACTGGTATT
CTTAACTATGTTGCTCCTTTTACGCTATGTGGATACGCTGCTTTAATGCCTTTGTATCATGCTATTGCTT
CCCGTATGGCTTTCATTTTCTCCTCCTTGTATAAATCCTGGTTGCTGTCTCTTTATGAGGAGTTGTGGCC
CGTTGTCAGGCAACGTGGCGTGGTGTGCACTGTGTTTGCTGACGCAACCCCCACTGGTTGGGGCATTGCC
ACCACCTGTCAGCTCCTTTCCGGGACTTTCGCTTTCCCCCTCCCTATTGCCACGGCGGAACTCATCGCCG
CCTGCCTTGCCCGCTGCTGGACAGGGGCTCGGCTGTTGGGCACTGACAATTCCGTGGTGTTGTCGGGGAA
ATCATCGTCCTTTCCTTGGCTGCTCGCCTGTGTTGCCACCTGGATTCTGCGCGGGACGTCCTTCTGCTAC
GTCCCTTCGGCCCTCAATCCAGCGGACCTTCCTTCCCGCGGCCTGCTGCCGGCTCTGCGGCCTCTTCCGC
GTCTTCGCCTTCGCCCTCAGACGAGTCGGATCTCCCTTTGGGCCGCCTCCCCGCATCGATACCGAGCGCT
GCTCGAGAGATCTACGGGTGGCATCCCTGTGACCCCTCCCCAGTGCCTCTCCTGGCCCTGGAAGTTGCCA
CTCCAGTGCCCACCAGCCTTGTCCTAATAAAATTAAGTTGCATCATTTTGTCTGACTAGGTGTCCTTCTA
TAATATTATGGGGTGGAGGGGGGTGGTATGGAGCAAGGGGCAAGTTGGGAAGACAACCTGTAGGGCCTGC
GGGGTCTATTGGGAACCAAGCTGGAGTGCAGTGGCACAATCTTGGCTCACTGCAATCTCCGCCTCCTGGG
TTCAAGCGATTCTCCTGCCTCAGCCTCCCGAGTTGTTGGGATTCCAGGCATGCATGACCAGGCTCAGCTA
ATTTTTGTTTTTTTGGTAGAGACGGGGTTTCACCATATTGGCCAGGCTGGTCTCCAACTCCTAATCTCAG
GTGATCTACCCACCTTGGCCTCCCAAATTGCTGGGATTACAGGCGTGAACCACTGCTCCCTTCCCTGTCC
TTCTGATTTTGTAGGTAACCACGTGCGGACCGAGCGGCCGCAGGAACCCCTAGTGATGGAGTTGGCCACT
CCCTCTCTGCGCGCTCGCTCGCTCACTGAGGCCGGGCGACCAAAGGTCGCCCGACGCCCGGGCTTTGCCC
GGGCGGCCTCAGTGAGCGAGCGAGCGCGCAGCTGCCTGCAGGGGCGCCTGATGCGGTATTTTCTCCTTAC
GCATCTGTGCGGTATTTCACACCGCATA
[142 nt withheld, positions 4369-4510]
C
[141 nt withheld, positions 4512-4652]
CCTTTGACGTTGGAGTCCACGTTCTTT
[37 nt withheld, positions 4680-4716]
ACCCTATCTCGGGCTATTCTTTTGATTTATAAGGGATTTTGCCGATTTCGGCCTATTGGTTAAAAAATGA
GCTGATTTAACAAAAATTTAACGCGAATTTTAACAAAATATTAACGTTTACAATTTTATGGTGCACTCTC
AGTACAATCTGCTCTGATGCCGCATAGTTAAGCCAGCCCCGACACCCGCCAACACCCGCTGACGCGCCCT
GACGGGCTTGTCTGCTCCCGGCATCCGCTTACAGACAAGCTGTGACCGTCTCCGGGAGCTGCATGTGTCA
GAGGTTTTCACCGTCATCACCGAAACGCGCGAGACGAAAGGGCCTCGTGATACGCCTATTTTTATAGGTT
AATGTCATGATAATAATGGTTTCTTAGACGTCAGGTGGCACTTTTCGGGGAAATGTGCGCGGAACCCCTA
TTTGTTTATTTTTCTAAATACATTCAAATATGTATCCGCTCATGAGACAATAACCCTGATAAATGCTTCA
ATAATATTGAAAAAGGAAGAGTATGAGTATTCAACATTTCCGTGTCGCCCTTATTCCCTTTTTTGCGGCA
TTTTGCCTTCCTGTTTTTGCTCACCCAGAAACGCTGGTGAAAGTAAAAGATGCTGAAGATCAGTTGGGTG
CACGAGTGGGTTACATCGAACTGGATCTCAACAGCGGTAAGATCCTTGAGAGTTTTCGCCCCGAAGAACG
TTTTCCAATGATGAGCACTTTTAAAGTTCTGCTATGTGGCGCGGTATTATCCCGTATTGACGCCGGGCAA
GAGCAACTCGGTCGCCGCATACACTATTCTCAGAATGACTTGGTTGAGTACTCACCAGTCACAGAAAAGC
ATCTTACGGATGGCATGACAGTAAGAGAATTATGCAGTGCTGCCATAACCATGAGTGATAACACTGCGGC
CAACTTACTTCTGACAACGATCGGAGGACCGAAGGAGCTAACCGCTTTTTTGCACAACATGGGGGATCAT
GTAACTCGCCTTGATCGTTGGGAACCGGAGCTGAATGAAGCCATACCAAACGACGAGCGTGACACCACGA
TGCCTGTAGCAATGGCAACAACGTTGCGCAAACTATTAACTGGCGAACTACTTACTCTAGCTTCCCGGCA
ACAATTAATAGACTGGATGGAGGCGGATAAAGTTGCAGGACCACTTCTGCGCTCGGCCCTTCCGGCTGGC
TGGTTTATTGCTGATAAATCTGGAGCCGGTGAGCGTGGGTCTCGCGGTATCATTGCAGCACTGGGGCCAG
ATGGTAAGCCCTCCCGTATCGTAGTTATCTACACGACGGGGAGTCAGGCAACTATGGATGAACGAAATAG
ACAGATCGCTGAGATAGGTGCCTCACTGATTAAGCATTGGTAACTGTCAGACCAAGTTTACTCATATATA
CTTTAGATTGATTTAAAACTTCATTTTTAATTTAAAAGGATCTAGGTGAAGATCCTTTTTGATAATCTCA
TGACCAAAATCCCTTAACGTGAGTTTTCGTTCCACTGAGCGTCAGACCCCGTAGAAAAGATCAAAGGATC
TTCTTGAGATCCTTTTTTTCTGCGCGTAATCTGCTGCTTGCAAACAAAAAAACCACCGCTACCAGCGGTG
GTTTGTTTGCCGGATCAAGAGCTACCAACTCTTTTTCCGAAGGTAACTGGCTTCAGCAGAGCGCAGATAC
CAAATACTGTCCTTCTAGTGTAGCCGTAGTTAGGCCACCACTTCAAGAACTCTGTAGCACCGCCTACATA
CCTCGCTCTGCTAATCCTGTTACCAGTGGCTGCTGCCAGTGGCGATAAGTCGTGTCTTACCGGGTTGGAC
TCAAGACGATAGTTACCGGATAAGGCGCAGCGGTCGGGCTGAACGGGGGGTTCGTGCACACAGCCCAGCT
TGGAGCGAACGACCTACACCGAACTGAGATACCTACAGCGTGAGCTATGAGAAAGCGCCACGCTTCCCGA
AGGGAGAAAGGCGGACAGGTATCCGGTAAGCGGCAGGGTCGGAACAGGAGAGCGCACGAGGGAGCTTCCA
GGGGGAAACGCCTGGTATCTTTATAGTCCTGTCGGGTTTCGCCACCTCTGACTTGAGCGTCGATTTTTGT
GATGCTCGTCAGGGGGGCGGAGCCTATGGAAAAACGCCAGCAACGCGGCCTTTTTACGGTTCCTGGCCTT
TTGCTGGCCTTTTGCTCACATGT
Features (pLannotate 1.2.2; 25 found; start..end, strand, type, name):
      1..141     -  repeat_region  AAV2 ITR: inverted terminal repeat of adeno-associated virus serotype 2 inverted
    186..633     +  promoter       hSyn promoter: human synapsin I promoter; confers neuron-specific expression (Kügler et al., 2003)
    689..730     -  intron         β-globin intron (fragment): internally truncated intron from human β-globin
    773..1335    -  CDS            EYFP (fragment): enhanced YFP mammalian codon-optimized
   1408..1441    +  protein_bind   lox2272: Cre-mediated recombination occurs in the 8-bp core sequence (GGATACTT). lox2272 sites are compatible with each other, but incompatible with loxP or loxN sites (Lee and Saito, 1988). Cre recombinase
   1442..1491    -  intron         β-globin intron (fragment): internally truncated intron from human β-globin
   1492..1525    +  protein_bind   loxN: Cre-mediated recombination occurs in the 8-bp core sequence (GTATACCT). loxN sites are compatible with each other, but incompatible with loxP or lox2272 sites. Cre recombinase
   1546..1698    -  CDS            (3-F)Tyr-EGFP (fragment): (3-F)Tyr-EGFP is a basic (constitutively fluorescent) green fluorescent protein published in 2004, derived from Aequorea victoria.
   1714..2223    -  CDS            ChR2(H134R) (fragment): H134R mutant of an N-terminal fragment of channelrhodopsin-2 from the alga Chlamydomonas reinhardtii (Nagel et al., 2005) blue light-activated cation channel
   2325..2358    -  protein_bind   lox2272: Cre-mediated recombination occurs in the 8-bp core sequence (GGATACTT). lox2272 sites are compatible with each other, but incompatible with loxP or loxN sites (Lee and Saito, 1988). Cre recombinase
   2359..2408    -  intron         β-globin intron (fragment): internally truncated intron from human β-globin
   2409..2442    -  protein_bind   loxN: Cre-mediated recombination occurs in the 8-bp core sequence (GTATACCT). loxN sites are compatible with each other, but incompatible with loxP or lox2272 sites. Cre recombinase
   2463..2881    -  CDS            ChR2(H134R) (fragment): H134R mutant of an N-terminal fragment of channelrhodopsin-2 from the alga Chlamydomonas reinhardtii (Nagel et al., 2005) blue light-activated cation channel
   2928..2978    -  intron         β-globin intron (fragment): internally truncated intron from human β-globin
   3012..3036    +  misc_feature   MCS (fragment): pBluescript multiple cloning site
   3036..3624    +  misc_feature   WPRE: woodchuck hepatitis virus posttranscriptional regulatory element
   3656..4132    +  polyA_signal   hGH poly(A) signal: human growth hormone polyadenylation signal
   4172..4312    +  repeat_region  AAV2 ITR: inverted terminal repeat of adeno-associated virus serotype 2 inverted
   4317..4368    -  misc_feature   bom (fragment): basis of mobility region from pBR322
   4387..4767    +  rep_origin     M13 ori (sequence partly withheld): M13 bacteriophage origin of replication; arrow indicates direction of (+) strand synthesis
   4843..4892    -  misc_feature   bom (fragment): basis of mobility region from pBR322
   4994..5029    -  CDS            rop (fragment): Rop protein, which maintains plasmids at low copy number; rop
   5124..5228    +  promoter       AmpR promoter: bla
   5229..6089    +  CDS            AmpR: β-lactamase; bla; confers resistance to ampicillin, carbenicillin, and related antibiotics
   6260..6848    +  rep_origin     ori: high-copy-number ColE1/pMB1/pBR322/pUC origin of replication
