[The description below was written by a language model from this plasmid's Addgene catalogue record and pLannotate feature annotations shown in this document.]
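Description:
pAAV-hSyn Coff/Fon hChR2(H134R)-EYFP is an adeno-associated virus transfer plasmid of about 6.9 kb for neuron-restricted, recombinase-gated expression of an optogenetic actuator. It is propagated in E. coli as a high-copy plasmid through a ColE1/pUC-type origin with ampicillin selection (AmpR), and it also carries an M13 phage origin. Two AAV2 inverted terminal repeats flank the expression cassette and allow it to be packaged into recombinant AAV particles for delivery to mammalian neurons.

Between the ITRs, the human synapsin I promoter drives a roughly 2.1 kb synthetic insert encoding channelrhodopsin-2 carrying the H134R mutation, a blue-light-activated cation channel, fused at its C terminus to EYFP. It is followed by a WPRE to enhance transcript expression and a human growth hormone polyadenylation signal. The coding sequence is not a single continuous unit. The feature table shows ChR2 and EYFP split into several fragments, all annotated on the reverse strand relative to the promoter and separated by short β-globin intron-derived segments. Oppositely oriented pairs of lox2272 and loxN sites sit within these intronic regions and bracket the middle fragment, which spans the ChR2–fluorescent protein junction. This layout fits the stated Cre-off/Flp-on logic: the starting antisense configuration is silent, Flp activity is needed to bring the exons into the sense orientation so they can be spliced into a functional reading frame, and Cre inverts the lox-flanked exon to disrupt expression. The Flp recognition sites that this design requires are not annotated in the feature table. The construct is used for intersectional targeting, giving light-driven activation and fluorescent labelling of neurons that express Flp but not Cre.
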