Addgene plasmid #55648: pAAV-hSyn Coff/Fon hChR2(H134R)-EYFP
Purpose: Cre-off/Flp-on ChR2-EYFP under the Synapsin promoter
Depositing lab: Karl Deisseroth. Depositing organization: Stanford University. Publication: Targeting cells with single vectors using multiple-feature Boolean logic. Fenno LE, Mattis J, Ramakrishnan C, Hyun M, Lee SY, He M, Tucciarone J, Selimbeyoglu A, Berndt A, Grosenick L, Zalocusky KA, Bernstein H, Swanson H, Perry C, Diester I, Boyce FM, Bass CE, Neve R, Huang ZJ, Deisseroth K. Nat Methods. 2014 Jul;11(7):763-72. doi: 10.1038/nmeth.2996. Epub 2014 Jun 8. PubMed 24908100.
Backbone
  Vector backbone: AAV
  Backbone size w/o insert (bp): 4800
  Total vector size (bp): 6910
  Vector type: Mammalian Expression, AAV ; Cre off/Flp on ChR2-EYFP
Growth in bacteria
  Bacterial resistance: Ampicillin, 100 μg/mL
  Growth temperature: 37°C
  Growth strain: Stbl3
  Copy number: High Copy
Gene/Insert
  Gene/Insert name: ChR2(H134R)-EYFP
  Species: Synthetic
  Insert size (bp): 2110
  Promoter: hSyn
  Tag / fusion protein: EYFP (C terminal on insert)
  Cloning method: Restriction Enzyme; 5′ cloning site AscI (not destroyed); 3′ cloning site SacI (not destroyed)
  Sequencing primers: 5′ ccacgcgaggcgcgagatag; 3′ GCAATAGCATGATACAAAGG
Terms and licenses: Academic/Nonprofit Terms; Industry Terms: Not Available to Industry
How to cite: pAAV-hSyn Coff/Fon hChR2(H134R)-EYFP was a gift from Karl Deisseroth (Addgene plasmid # 55648 ; http://n2t.net/addgene:55648 ; RRID:Addgene_55648)
