>Addgene plasmid #55648 | pAAV-hSyn Coff/Fon hChR2(H134R)-EYFP | addgene partial sequence | sequence record 92077 | ChR2-F 5'-CACGGAGATATCCGCAAAAC-3'
CCGAGGCCGGAGCCGTGCCAGCGGCCGCCGTGAGCAAGGGCGAGGAGCTGTTCACCGGGGTGGTGCCCAT
CCTGGTCGAGCTGGACGGCGACGTAAACGGCCACAAGTTCAGCGTGTCCGGCGAGGGCGAGGGCGATGCC
ACCTACGGCAAGCTGACCCTGAAGTTCATCTGCACCACCGGCAAGGTGAGTACAGGAGGACTAGTATAAC
TTCGTATAAGGTATACTATACGAAGTTATTAAGAGGTTTCATATTGCTAATAGCAGCTACAATCCAGCTA
CCATTCTGCATAACTTCGTATAAAGTATCC
