>Addgene plasmid #55648 | pAAV-hSyn Coff/Fon hChR2(H134R)-EYFP | addgene partial sequence | sequence record 93764 | EXFP-R 5'-GTCTTGTAGTTGCCGTCGTC-3'
GCCTTCGGGCATGGCGGACTTGAAGAAGTCGTGCTGCTTCATGTGGTCGGGGTAGCGGGCGAAGCACTGC
AGGCCGTAGCCGAAGGTGGTCACGAGGGTGGGCCAGGGCACGGGCAGCTGTGGGACGACATGACTTAACC
AGTTAACCATGTTCTCTGAACATGAGAAGGGCTGGCCACTCTCCAGTCGACATAACTTCGTATAGGATAC
TTTATACGAAGTTATGCAGAATGGTAGCTGGATTGTAGCTGCTATTAGCAATATGAAACCTCTTAATAAC
TTCGTATAGTATACCTTATACGAAGTTATACTAGTCCTCCTGTACTCACCTTGCCGGTGGTGCAGATGAA
CTTCAGGGTCAGCTTGCCGTAGGTGGCATCGCCCTCGCCCTCGCCGGACACGCTGAACTTGTGGCCGTTT
ACGTCGCCGTCCAGCTCGACCAGGATGGGCACCACCCCGGTGAACAGCTCCTCGCCCTTGCTC
