>Addgene plasmid #55648 | pAAV-hSyn Coff/Fon hChR2(H134R)-EYFP | addgene partial sequence | sequence record 93771 | Futet-R 5'-CAAAGGCATTAAAGCAGCGT-3'
GAATACCAGTCAATCTTTCACAAATTTTGTAATCCAGAGGTTGATTATCGATAAGCTTGATATCGAATTC
GAAGTTCCTATTCTTCAAAAGGTATAGGAACTTCTCTTTGCACCATTCTAAAGAATAACAGTGATAATTT
CTGGGTTAAGGCAAGAAGTTCCTATTCTTCAAATAGTATAGGAACTTCGAGCTCGCCACCATGGACTATG
GCGGCGCTTTGTCTGCCGTCGGACGCGAACTTTTGTTCGTTACTAATCCTGTGGTGGTGAACGGGTCCGT
CCTGGTCCCTGAGGATCAATGTTACTGTGCCGGATGGATTGAATCTCGCGGCACGAACGGCGCTCAGACC
GCGTCAAATGTCCTGCAGTGGCTTGCAGCAGGATTCAGCATTTTGCTGCTGATGTTCTATGCCTACCAAA
CCTGGAAATCTACATGCGGCTGGGAGGAGATCTATGTGTGCGCCATTGAAATGGTTAAGGTGATTCTCGA
GTTCTTTTTTGAGTTTAAGAATCCCTCTATGCTCTACCTTGCCACAGGACACCGGGTGCAGTGGCTGCGC
TATGCAGAGTGGCTGCTCACTTGTCCTGTCATCCTTATCCGCCTGAGCAACCTCACCGGTAAGTGTCGGG
GTTGCTAGCATAACTTCGTATAGTATACCTTATACGAAGTTATTCTTTGCACCATTCTAAAGAATAACAG
TGATAATTTCTGGGTTAAGGCAAATAACTTCGTATAGGATACTTTATACGAAGTTATGGTACCTGTGCCC
CCCCTTTTTTTTATAAATTGTATTAATGTTATATACATATCTCCTGTATGTGACCCATGTGCTTATGACT
CTATTTCTCATGTGTTTAG
